Addgene plasmid #69360: pTKW106alp7A
Purpose: Stabilized lacZ expression vector containing alp7A and hok/sok
Depositing lab: Jeff Hasty. Depositing organization: University of California, San Diego (UCSD). Publication: Programmable probiotics for detection of cancer in urine. Danino T, Prindle A, Kwong GA, Skalak M, Li H, Allen K, Hasty J, Bhatia SN. Sci Transl Med. 2015 May 27;7(289):289ra84. doi: 10.1126/scitranslmed.aaa3519. PubMed 26019220.
Backbone
  Vector backbone: pTKW106
  Total vector size (bp): 10768
  Vector type: Bacterial Expression
Growth in bacteria
  Bacterial resistance: Kanamycin, 50 μg/mL
  Growth temperature: 37°C
  Growth strain: Mach1
  Copy number: Unknown
Gene/Insert 1
  Gene/Insert name: lacZ
  Insert size (bp): 3074
  Promoter: pTac
  Cloning method: Unknown
  Sequencing primers: 5′ ttagactcgagcggccgc; 3′ atgatagatcccgtcgttttacaacgt
Gene/Insert 2
  Gene/Insert name: alp7A
  Insert size (bp): 3500
  Cloning method: Gibson Cloning
  Sequencing primers: 5′ tcattagcctccaatcttatagtgaaactcc; 3′ gttgctcagggcgtctgtgt
Gene/Insert 3
  Gene/Insert name: hok
  Insert size (bp): 579
  Cloning method: Unknown
  Sequencing primers: 5′ aacaaactccgggaggcagc; 3′ acaacatcagcaaggagaaaggg
Gene/Insert 4
  Gene/Insert name: placIq-lacI
  Insert size (bp): 1139
  Promoter: placIq
  Cloning method: Unknown
  Sequencing primers: 5′ tcactgcccgctttccagt; 3′ tggtgcaaaacctttcgcgg
Terms and licenses: Academic/Nonprofit Terms; Industry Terms: Not Available to Industry
Depositor comments: Addgene's NGS results identified sequence discrepancies relative to the depositor's approximate sequence provided in the annotated GenBank file. These discrepancies are not believed to impact the function of the plasmid.
How to cite: pTKW106alp7A was a gift from Jeff Hasty (Addgene plasmid # 69360 ; http://n2t.net/addgene:69360 ; RRID:Addgene_69360)
