[The description below was written by a language model from this plasmid's Addgene catalogue record, the feature table of its GenBank file and pLannotate feature annotations shown in this document.]
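Description:
pTKW106alp7A is a bacterial expression plasmid built on the pTKW106 backbone and designed to express lacZ stably in E. coli without continuous antibiotic pressure. It replicates from a ColE1-type origin and is selected with kanamycin through an aminoglycoside phosphotransferase (KanR) gene; the catalogue lists the copy number as unknown. The sequenced record also shows β-lactamase fragments and an AmpR promoter, which appear to be backbone remnants rather than a functional ampicillin marker.

The payload is a lacZ gene encoding β-galactosidase, driven by the hybrid trp/lac tac promoter with a lac operator and followed by the rrnB T1 terminator. A lacI repressor gene under the up-mutated lacIq promoter is carried on the same plasmid, so lacZ expression is repressed by default and can be induced with IPTG.

Two maintenance modules provide the stabilisation named in the record. The hok/sok locus is a toxin–antitoxin post-segregational killing system that eliminates daughter cells that lose the plasmid. The roughly 3.5 kb alp7A fragment, added by Gibson cloning, carries an actin-like partitioning system that actively distributes plasmid copies to both daughters at division. The automated annotation leaves this region unlabelled.

According to the associated publication title, the plasmid was used in programmable probiotic bacteria for detecting cancer through urine, where a stably retained enzymatic reporter is needed in vivo.

The depositor's approximate map is 10,768 bp, whereas the repository's sequencing result is 12,212 nt. The depositor notes these discrepancies and does not believe they affect function.
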