LOCUS       pTKW106_alpA 10768 bp DNA circular 14-MAR-2013
SOURCE
  ORGANISM
COMMENT     This file is created by Vector NTI http://www.invitrogen.com/
COMMENT     VNTDATE|656503190|
COMMENT     VNTDBDATE|656506798|
COMMENT     LSOWNER|
COMMENT     VNTNAME|pTKW106_alpA|
COMMENT     VNTAUTHORNAME|Arthur Prindle|
COMMENT     VNTAUTHOREML|abprindle@gmail.com|
FEATURES             Location/Qualifiers
     misc_feature    complement(7694..10768)
                     /vntifkey="21"
                     /label=lacZ
     terminator      complement(7588..7693)
                     /vntifkey="43"
                     /label=T1
     misc_feature    complement(2941..4023)
                     /vntifkey="21"
                     /label=lacI
     promoter        complement(4024..4080)
                     /vntifkey="30"
                     /label=pLacIq
     rep_origin      complement(316..1099)
                     /vntifkey="33"
                     /label=colE1
     promoter        complement(1..74)
                     /vntifkey="30"
                     /label=pTac
     misc_feature    1100..1894
                     /vntifkey="21"
                     /label=KanR
     misc_feature    4087..7587
                     /vntifkey="21"
                     /label=alp7A\HS\frag
     misc_feature    1895..2474
                     /vntifkey="21"
                     /label=hok
BASE COUNT  2848 a 2651 c 2612 g 2657 t
ORIGIN
        1 gaatactgtt tcctgtgtga aattgttatc cgctcacaat tccacacatt atacgagccg
       61 atgattaatt gtcatatcca gaacgggagt gcgccttgag cgacacgaat tatgcagtga
      121 tttacgacct gcacagccat accacagctt ccgatggctg cctgacgcca gaagcattgg
      181 tgcaccgtgc agtcgatgat aagctgtcaa acatgagaat taattctgca ttaatgaatc
      241 ggccaacgcg cggggagagg cggtttgcgt attgggcgct cttccgcttc ctcgctcact
      301 gactcgctgc gctcggtcgt tcggctgcgg cgagcggtat cagctcactc aaaggcggta
      361 atacggttat ccacagaatc aggggataac gcaggaaaga acatgtgagc aaaaggccag
      421 caaaaggcca ggaaccgtaa aaaggccgcg ttgctggcgt ttttccatag gctccgcccc
      481 cctgacgagc atcacaaaaa tcgacgctca agtcagaggt ggcgaaaccc gacaggacta
      541 taaagatacc aggcgtttcc ccctggaagc tccctcgtgc gctctcctgt tccgaccctg
      601 ccgcttaccg gatacctgtc cgcctttctc ccttcgggaa gcgtggcgct ttctcaatgc
      661 tcacgctgta ggtatctcag ttcggtgtag gtcgttcgct ccaagctggg ctgtgtgcac
      721 gaaccccccg ttcagcccga ccgctgcgcc ttatccggta actatcgtct tgagtccaac
      781 ccggtaagac acgacttatc gccactggca gcagccactg gtaacaggat tagcagagcg
      841 aggtatgtag gcggtgctac agagttcttg aagtggtggc ctaactacgg ctacactaga
      901 aggacagtat ttggtatctg cgctctgctg aagccagtta ccttcggaaa aagagttggt
      961 agctcttgat ccggcaaaca aaccaccgct ggtagcggtg gtttttttgt ttgcaagcag
     1021 cagattacgc gcagaaaaaa aggatctcaa gaagatcctt tgatcttttc tacggggtct
     1081 gacgctcagt ggaacgaaat cagaagaact cgtcaagaag gcgatagaag gcgatgcgct
     1141 gcgaatcggg agcggcgata ccgtaaagca cgaggaagcg gtcagcccat tcgccgccaa
     1201 gctcttcagc aatatcacgg gtagccaacg ctatgtcctg atagcggtcc gccacaccca
     1261 gccggccaca gtcgatgaat ccagaaaagc ggccattttc caccatgata ttcggcaagc
     1321 aggcatcgcc atgggtcacg acgagatcct cgccgtcggg catgcgcgcc ttgagcctgg
     1381 cgaacagttc ggctggcgcg agcccctgat gctcttcgtc cagatcatcc tgatcgacaa
     1441 gaccggcttc catccgagta cgtgctcgct cgatgcgatg tttcgcttgg tggtcgaatg
     1501 ggcaggtagc cggatcaagc gtatgcagcc gccgcattgc atcagccatg atggatactt
     1561 tctcggcagg agcaaggtga gatgacagga gatcctgccc cggcacttcg cccaatagca
     1621 gccagtccct tcccgcttca gtgacaacgt cgagcacagc tgcgcaagga acgcccgtcg
     1681 tggccagcca cgatagccgc gctgcctcgt cctgcagttc attcagggca ccggacaggt
     1741 cggtcttgac aaaaagaacc gggcgcccct gcgctgacag ccggaacacg gcggcatcag
     1801 agcagccgat tgtctgttgt gcccagtcat agccgaatag cctctccacc caagcggccg
     1861 gagaacctgc gtgcaatcca tcttgttcaa tcataacaaa ctccgggagg cagcgtgatg
     1921 cggcaacaat cacacggatt tcccgtgaac ggtctgaatg agcggattat tttcagggaa
     1981 agtgagtgtg gtcagcgtgc aggtatatgg gctatgatgt gcccggcgct tgaggctttc
     2041 tgcctcatga cgtgaaggtg gtttgttgcc gtgttgtgtg gcagaaagaa gatagccccg
     2101 tagtaagtta attttcatta accaccacga ggcatcccta tgtctagtcc acatcaggat
     2161 agcctcttac cgcgctttgc gcaaggagaa gaaggccatg aaactaccac gaagttccct
     2221 tgtctggtgt gtgttgatcg tgtgtctcac actgttgata ttcacttatc tgacacgaaa
     2281 atcgctgtgc gagattcgtt acagagacgg acacagggag gtggcggctt tcatggctta
     2341 cgaatccggt aagtagcaac ctggaggcgg gcgcaggccc gccttttcag gactgatgct
     2401 ggtctgacta ctgaagcgcc tttataaagg ggctgctggt tcgccggtag cccctttctc
     2461 cttgctgatg ttgtgtcaat acgggataat accgcgccac atagcagaac tttaaaagtg
     2521 ctcatcattg gaaaacgttc ttcggggcga aaactctcaa ggatcttacc gctgttgaga
     2581 tccagttcga tgtaacccac tcgtgcaccc aactgatctt cagcatcttt tactttcacc
     2641 agcgtttctg ggtgagcaaa aacaggaagg caaaatgccg caaaaaaggg aataagggcg
     2701 acacggaaat gttgaatact catactcttc ctttttcaat attattgaag catttatcag
     2761 ggttattgtc tcatgagcgg atacatattt gaatgtattt agaaaaataa acaaataggg
     2821 gttccgcgca catttccccg aaaagtgcca cctgacgtga ggttcttgca ggtcggaagc
     2881 ataaagtgta aagcctgggg tgcctaatga gtgagctaac ttacattaat tgcgttgcgc
     2941 tcactgcccg ctttccagtc gggaaacctg tcgtgccagc tgcattaatg aatcggccaa
     3001 cgcgcgggga gaggcggttt gcgtattggg cgccagggtg gtttttcttt tcaccagtga
     3061 gacgggcaac agctgattgc ccttcaccgc ctggccctga gagagttgca gcaagcggtc
     3121 cacgctggtt tgccccagca ggcgaaaatc ctgtttgatg gtggttaacg gcgggatata
     3181 acatgagctg tcttcggtat cgtcgtatcc cactaccgag atatccgcac caacgcgcag
     3241 cccggactcg gtaatggcgc gcattgcgcc cagcgccatc tgatcgttgg caaccagcat
     3301 cgcagtggga acgatgccct cattcagcat ttgcatggtt tgttgaaaac cggacatggc
     3361 actccagtcg ccttcccgtt ccgctatcgg ctgaatttga ttgcgagtga gatatttatg
     3421 ccagccagcc agacgcagac gcgccgagac agaacttaat gggcccgcta acagcgcgat
     3481 ttgctggtga cccaatgcga ccagatgctc cacgcccagt cgcgtaccgt cttcatggga
     3541 gaaaataata ctgttgatgg gtgtctggtc agagacatca agaaataacg ccggaacatt
     3601 agtgcaggca gcttccacag caatggcatc ctggtcatcc agcggatagt taatgatcag
     3661 cccactgacg cgttgcgcga gaagattgtg caccgccgct ttacaggctt cgacgccgct
     3721 tcgttctacc atcgacacca ccacgctggc acccagttga tcggcgcgag atttaatcgc
     3781 cgcgacaatt tgcgacggcg cgtgcagggc cagactggag gtggcaacgc caatcagcaa
     3841 cgactgtttg cccgccagtt gttgtgccac gcggttggga atgtaattca gctccgccat
     3901 cgccgcttcc actttttccc gcgttttcgc agaaacgtgg ctggcctggt tcaccacgcg
     3961 ggaaacggtc tgataagaga caccggcata ctctgcgaca tcgtataacg ttactggttt
     4021 catcctgaat tgactctctt ccgggcgcta tcatgccata ccgcgaaagg ttttgcacca
     4081 cctaggtcat tagcctccaa tcttatagtg aaactccgca aacttcgttt cctcaatatt
     4141 gggaatactc gataactttt gttcagcttt ttcataaaaa gaaattgctt taacataatt
     4201 ttttttaaaa aactcataat cccctgcaaa caattcaaaa taaaaattta ttaaaagatc
     4261 atgacttccc ttacttaaca tattaacgac atcacccata gatgcctctt gatcaaaaca
     4321 aaggctatga cgatgatcca gtagaataaa ataatcaacc aggtccttat tatcttcagc
     4381 ctgacttaac aattgcttta tttcagttct tttctctata gactcatgaa ccttctcctg
     4441 cataatatag tcatgccatt tattcaacag attgcctaca tagggagacg gtactttttt
     4501 tactttggac aacatacact tccctccagc tattcaaaaa tcaaaactag tcctaatact
     4561 tatcggcatc atcaaacatt ttaaaacaca gaacatttag tacatagtgc ttaatgttca
     4621 aatctcattt tgatgctctg aacccaagca tgtactgata tcatactaaa cggctcaaac
     4681 acaatctata caagttttta agataggcca aagggaataa cagtatacgt tagtgaaatc
     4741 ccacaggaaa aatatattaa aatactaatg ttctatcaaa cgaacaaccc ttaaaaagga
     4801 acttaaaacc tctgggtttt aaggaaattc gcattttatt tagtgttttt ctcttgactt
     4861 tgagaacttg aaactagcag aatagctgac tgttctagga aacagggcga atttcgattg
     4921 cctatgtctg tcgcgcaaaa aataaaaacg gacagacata ggcaatcgat caggatttga
     4981 aactagcgtc atagagacgt ctgaggtttc cagctctgcc ttgctatcgc caggctttcg
     5041 cctgccatga cctttttaca tacaatgctt gtcctgtatg caacttctat ggggtttgtc
     5101 tcgtgttctc tcacacggtc acactcaatt gtgtgccgct gcatagaagc ttggccatag
     5161 ttgcccgcac cgtagtgcgc caagcaacct agtggtttat ccacattctc cggaccgtta
     5221 atggccgtcc tcgccattca ccacaagcgc agcaaggaac gcttattgtg gtatatcccc
     5281 gggtttgcgg tggacggggc aactcctgac gtcagtttat tttacacccc ttaacggcag
     5341 ctgggtgaca aacaaaaaac gacagaaaac cacggtttga taccctccaa acagtggttt
     5401 tctgtcgtcc aaaaatagcc gaaaagtgtt gacgtataca cttgttttcg gtaaaatgaa
     5461 gacataactt aaacattgta agtgagggct tacaaaccaa gtgttcgatg ctgcaacatc
     5521 ggacactttt tatttgtcat tctttatttg tattcaattt tgcaaatagc tcgcaaacaa
     5581 aatatgtatc atcaaatcta ttaaccttgt tgtctgcaaa caacagggtt ttttgttgtt
     5641 tatttagaat aactagaacc agaattcaat gccaaaactt tcacattgac ttaacttgac
     5701 tttatcttac acgatttttt ttttgacgta aagccccggg cctgaaatca cttttctcta
     5761 ctgatttcac tgatttcatt tttattatat aatcctcaaa tagcctgtat tcactgattt
     5821 taaatgtgat ttcattttat tgactttagt gatataagat gctagtattg aggaaagtga
     5881 aatcaaagga gagaataaaa atatgaatat ttctcgtatg aacgtggact ttggaaacag
     5941 tatgtacatg aatttaattg atggttattt ttttgaattg cctacaaatg tagtagagat
     6001 atctaaagaa gctgctgaag gaaaatttac gagtatcgtt gaagatccgg cagatttaaa
     6061 ggaccggtta ttagtttcta cagttattga tgaaacagag agatattttc tagttggtga
     6121 acttgctgaa ccagaagtgt taggcaacca acacatcaag aagttacata ataaagtaga
     6181 gtcacatatt ccatacgtaa catttttagc tgcaactgct tattaccaag cgctaaaagg
     6241 caaacgtgaa gataatgaag ttactattga atactttcaa acaatgctac caatttggct
     6301 tcttaaaaaa ttggataagt tcagtgaaat gcagaaaagg atggcatcta aatttttggg
     6361 cactcaccaa gtaaaggtgc tgacattagg attagaaaaa gagcttacta taaaagtgga
     6421 agatgcagcg tgcaggatcg aatctgaagt agcaagatgg gcaataaaga aaaactttga
     6481 cctagaagat aaagactatg ccgaacaatt taaaaattat gacgtagttt tttgtgattt
     6541 aggtggcgga acagatgatc tagtattact accagctgga ttaaaaccgc caaaaagtcg
     6601 tgattctttt gtttctaata ccgaagcacc gtttttagcg cacttagaaa aattgagaaa
     6661 agaaaaactc ctagagcact ttgatagcgt tagggagctt gaaaagttta tatactcaaa
     6721 tattggaaaa actaagatgg aacgaagaga cgggaatacc ggtcagaaat ttgatttaac
     6781 tgatatcatc aaaaaatctc ttaaagaata cacagaaatc aaaatagccc aagctgaaaa
     6841 tacgttccct gcaccaaaag ataaggttta caaatacctt tattttggcg gtgttggcga
     6901 ggtgcttgaa gaatcaatta gtgtggttac tgaagagaga tatggccgtg atatttctga
     6961 atcaaatcat atagttgctg aggatgcaag actgctcaac ttatatggcc ttgaagtttt
     7021 aagccgcgct gaacaagtaa agaaacaggc aaatgaaaaa gaggcacaat caatttaggt
     7081 gattagaaat ggggaaaaac aaaagaattc cactctttaa tgtccgaaca acacaaatgt
     7141 ctgatgaaat gtacgatttt gttttagagc agattagtac attcagtaaa ggtaagagta
     7201 agggtacctt tagagagtat gcctttcagc tcatagaaag ggacatgcaa caacagaaag
     7261 aggaacagca aaatagagaa aaagatcgtc atgttcatga tgaattaatt gccatgagag
     7321 aagaaatgaa aaaagaattt cgtgatttga ggaaaaaaat tgatcaggga tcgatctacg
     7381 tagaacacaa aacagctgat ccaaagtcag cttcaaaaac gattgaagaa ggtcagttaa
     7441 tcactgaaaa aatcactgga actattgaag aagaatacga ctatgatttt taagagcctg
     7501 gattaatcta ggctcttttt ttatgccatt taagggagga ttgcatgaca aacttttttt
     7561 agttgcaaca cagacgccct gagcaaccgg cggatttgtc ctactcagga gagcgttcac
     7621 cgacaaacaa cagataaaac gaaaggccca gtctttcgac tgagcctttc gttttatttg
     7681 atgcctctag cacttagact cgagcggccg ctttttgaca ccagaccaac tggtaatggt
     7741 agcgaccggc gctcagctgg aattccgccg atactgacgg gctccaggag tcgtcgccac
     7801 caatccccat atggaaaccg tcgatattca gccatgtgcc ttcttccgcg tgcagcagat
     7861 ggcgatggct ggtttccatc agttgctgtt gactgtagcg gctgatgttg aactggaagt
     7921 cgccgcgcca ctggtgtggg ccataattca attcgcgcgt cccgcagcgc agaccgtttt
     7981 cgctcgggaa gacgtacggg gtatacatgt ctgacaatgg cagatcccag cggtcaaaac
     8041 aggcggcagt aaggcggtcg ggatagtttt cttgcggccc taatccgagc cagtttaccc
     8101 gctctgctac ctgcgccagc tggcagttca ggccaatccg cgccggatgc ggtgtatcgc
     8161 tcgccacttc aacatcaacg gtaatcgcca tttgaccact accatcaatc cggtaggttt
     8221 tccggctgat aaataaggtt ttcccctgat gctgccacgc gtgagcggtc gtaatcagca
     8281 ccgcatcagc aagtgtatct gccgtgcact gcaacaacgc tgcttcggcc tggtaatggc
     8341 ccgccgcctt ccagcgttcg acccaggcgt tagggtcaat gcgggtcgct tcacttacgc
     8401 caatgtcgtt atccagcggt gcacgggtga actgatcgcg cagcggcgtc agcagttggt
     8461 ttttatcgcc aatccacatc tgtgaaagag agcctgactg gcggttaaat tgccaacgct
     8521 tattacccag ctcgatgcaa aaatccattt cgctggtggt cagatgcggg atggcgtggg
     8581 acgcggcggg gagcgtcaca ctgaggtttt ccgccagacg ccactgctgc caggcgctga
     8641 tgtgcccggc ttctgaccat gcggtcgcgt tcggttgcac tacgcgtact gtgagccaga
     8701 gttgcccggc gctctccggc tgcggtagtt caggcagttc aatcaactgt ttaccttgtg
     8761 gagcgacatc cagaggcact tcaccgcttg ccagcggctt accatccagc gccaccatcc
     8821 agtgcaggag ctcgttatcg ctatgacgga acaggtattc gctggtcact tcgatggttt
     8881 gcccggataa acggaactgg aaaaactgct gctggtgttt tgcttccgtc agcgctggat
     8941 gcggcgtgcg gtcggcaaag accagaccgt tcatacagaa ctggcgatcg ttcggcgtat
     9001 cgccaaaatc accgccgtaa gccgaccacg ggttgccgtt ttcatcatat ttaatcagcg
     9061 actgatccac ccagtcccag acgaagccgc cctgtaaacg gggatactga cgaaacgcct
     9121 gccagtattt agcgaaaccg ccaagactgt tacccatcgc gtgggcgtat tcgcaaagga
     9181 tcagcgggcg cgtctctcca ggtagcgaaa gccatttttt gatggaccat ttcggcacag
     9241 ccgggaaggg ctggtcttca tccacgcgcg cgtacatcgg gcaaataata tcggtggccg
     9301 tggtgtcggc tccgccgcct tcatactgca ccgggcggga aggatcgaca gatttgatcc
     9361 agcgatacag cgcgtcgtga ttagcgccgt ggcctgattc attccccagc gaccagatga
     9421 tcacactcgg gtgattacga tcgcgctgca ccattcgcgt tacgcgttcg ctcatcgccg
     9481 gtagccagcg cggatcatcg gtcagacgat tcattggcac catgccgtgg gtttcaatat
     9541 tggcttcatc caccacatac aggccgtagc ggtcgcacag cgtgtaccac agcggatggt
     9601 tcggataatg cgaacagcgc acggcgttaa agttgttctg cttcatcagc aggatatcct
     9661 gcaccatcgt ctgctcatcc atgacctgac catgcagagg atgatgctcg tgacggttaa
     9721 cgcctcgaat cagcaacggc ttgccgttca gcagcagcag accattttca atccgcacct
     9781 cgcggaaacc gacatcgcag gcttctgctt caatcagcgt gccgtcggcg gtgtgcagtt
     9841 caaccaccgc acgatagaga ttcgggattt cggcgctcca cagtttcggg ttttcgacgt
     9901 tcagacgtag tgtgacgcga tcggcataac caccacgctc atcgataatt tcaccgccga
     9961 aaggcgcggt gccgctggcg acctgcgttt caccctgcca taaagaaact gttacccgta
    10021 ggtagtcacg caactcgccg cacatctgaa cttcagcctc cagtacagcg cggctgaaat
    10081 catcattaaa gcgagtggca acatggaaat cgctgatttg tgtagtcggt ttatgcagca
    10141 acgagacgtc acggaaaatg ccgctcatcc gccacatatc ctgatcttcc agataactgc
    10201 cgtcactcca gcgcagcacc atcaccgcga ggcggttttc tccggcgcgt aaaaatgcgc
    10261 tcaggtcaaa ttcagacggc aaacgactgt cctggccgta accgacccag cgcccgttgc
    10321 accacagatg aaacgccgag ttaacgccat caaaaataat tcgcgtctgg ccttcctgta
    10381 gccagctttc atcaacatta aatgtgagcg agtaacaacc cgtcggattc tccgtgggaa
    10441 caaacggcgg attgaccgta atgggatagg tcacgttggt gtagatgggc gcatcgtaac
    10501 cgtgcatctg ccagtttgag gggacgacga cagtatcggc ctcaggaaga tcgcactcca
    10561 gccagctttc cggcaccgct tctggtgccg gaaaccaggc aaagcgccat tcgccattca
    10621 ggctgcgcaa ctgttgggaa gggcgatcgg tgcgggcctc ttcgctatta cgccagctgg
    10681 cgaaaggggg atgtgctgca aggcgattaa gttgggtaac gccagggttt tcccagtcac
    10741 gacgttgtaa aacgacggga tctatcat
//
