Features (pLannotate 1.2.2; 21 found; start..end, strand, type, name):
      1..29      -  promoter       tac promoter: strong E. coli promoter; hybrid between the trp and lac UV5 promoters
    202..219     -  promoter       tet promoter (fragment): E. coli promoter for tetracycline efflux protein gene
    235..288     -  CDS            lacI (fragment): lac repressor; lacI; The lac repressor binds to the lac operator to inhibit transcription in E. coli. This inhibition can be relieved by adding lactose or isopropyl-β-D-thiogalactopyranoside (IPTG).
    471..1059    -  rep_origin     ori: high-copy-number ColE1/pMB1/pBR322/pUC origin of replication
   1231..1783    -  CDS            bla(M) (fragment): β-lactamase lacking the signal sequence; bla(M); allows cytosolic expression of β-lactamase
   1993..2808    +  CDS            KanR: aminoglycoside phosphotransferase; aph(3')-Ia; confers resistance to kanamycin in bacteria or G418 (Geneticin®) in eukaryotes
   2839..2858    -  misc_feature   MCS (fragment): pUC18/19 multiple cloning site
   2986..3195    -  CDS            flmC: FLMC1_ECOLI - Also known as ORF70 From Escherichia coli (strain K12).
   3181..3402    +  CDS            sok: SOK_ECOLX - Protein predicted: Swiss-Prot protein existence level 4. From Escherichia coli.
   3461..3767    -  CDS            AmpR (fragment): β-lactamase; bla; confers resistance to ampicillin, carbenicillin, and related antibiotics
   3768..3872    -  promoter       AmpR promoter: bla
   3918..3936    -  promoter       lac UV5 promoter (fragment): E. coli lac promoter with an "up" mutation
   3951..3972    -  protein_bind   CAP binding site: CAP binding activates transcription in the presence of cAMP. E. coli catabolite activator protein
   3985..5067    -  CDS            lacI: lac repressor; lacI; The lac repressor binds to the lac operator to inhibit transcription in E. coli. This inhibition can be relieved by adding lactose or isopropyl-β-D-thiogalactopyranoside (IPTG).
   5068..5133    -  promoter       lacIq promoter (fragment): lacI (mutant); In the lacIq allele, a single base change in the promoter boosts expression of the lacI gene about 10-fold.
   8651..8737    -  terminator     rrnB T1 terminator: Escherichia coli rrnB; transcription terminator T1 from the E. coli rrnB gene
   8739..8854    -  ncRNA          5S rRNA: Accession: RF00001 - 5S ribosomal RNA
   8944..8995    +  misc_feature   bom (fragment): basis of mobility region from pBR322
   9080..12127   -  CDS            lacZ: β-galactosidase; lacZ
  12129..12155   -  misc_feature   MCS (fragment): pUC18/19 multiple cloning site
  12187..12209   -  protein_bind   lac operator (fragment): The lac repressor binds to the lac operator to inhibit transcription in E. coli. This inhibition can be relieved by adding lactose or isopropyl-β-D-thiogalactopyranoside (IPTG). lac repressor encoded by lacI
>Addgene plasmid #69360 | pTKW106alp7A | addgene full sequence | sequence record 350830 | Addgene NGS Result
CATTATACGAGCCGATGATTAATTGTCAACAGCTCATTTCAGAATATTTGCCAGAACCGTTATGATGTCG
GCGCAAAAAACATTATCCAGAACGGGAGTGCGCCTTGAGCGACACGAATTATGCAGTGATTTACGACCTG
CACAGCCATACCACAGCTTCCGATGGCTGCCTGACGCCAGAAGCATTGGTGCACCGTGCAGTCGATGATA
AGCTGTCAAACATGAGAATTAATTCTGCATTAATGAATCGGCCAACGCGCGGGGAGAGGCGGTTTGCGTA
TTGGGCGCTCTTCCGCTTCCTCGCTCACTGACTCGCTGCGCTCGGTCGTTCGGCTGCGGCGAGCGGTATC
AGCTCACTCAAAGGCGGTAATACGGTTATCCACAGAATCAGGGGATAACGCAGGAAAGAACATGTGAGCA
AAAGGCCAGCAAAAGGCCAGGAACCGTAAAAAGGCCGCGTTGCTGGCGTTTTTCCATAGGCTCCGCCCCC
CTGACGAGCATCACAAAAATCGACGCTCAAGTCAGAGGTGGCGAAACCCGACAGGACTATAAAGATACCA
GGCGTTTCCCCCTGGAAGCTCCCTCGTGCGCTCTCCTGTTCCGACCCTGCCGCTTACCGGATACCTGTCC
GCCTTTCTCCCTTCGGGAAGCGTGGCGCTTTCTCATAGCTCACGCTGTAGGTATCTCAGTTCGGTGTAGG
TCGTTCGCTCCAAGCTGGGCTGTGTGCACGAACCCCCCGTTCAGCCCGACCGCTGCGCCTTATCCGGTAA
CTATCGTCTTGAGTCCAACCCGGTAAGACACGACTTATCGCCACTGGCAGCAGCCACTGGTAACAGGATT
AGCAGAGCGAGGTATGTAGGCGGTGCTACAGAGTTCTTGAAGTGGTGGCCTAACTACGGCTACACTAGAA
GAACAGTATTTGGTATCTGCGCTCTGCTGAAGCCAGTTACCTTCGGAAAAAGAGTTGGTAGCTCTTGATC
CGGCAAACAAACCACCGCTGGTAGCGGTGGTTTTTTTGTTTGCAAGCAGCAGATTACGCGCAGAAAAAAA
GGATCTCAAGAAGATCCTTTGATCTTTTCTACGGGGTCTGACGCTCAGTGGAACGAAAACTCACGTTAAG
GGATTTTGGTCATGAGATTATCAAAAAGGATCTTCACCTAGATCCTTTTAAATTAAAAATGAAGTTTTAA
ATCAATCTAAAGTATATATGAGTAAACTTGGTCTGACAGTTACCAATGCTTAATCAGTGAGGCACCTATC
TCAGCGATCTGTCTATTTCGTTCATCCATAGTTGCCTGACTCCCCGTCGTGTAGATAACTACGATACGGG
AGGGCTTACCATCTGGCCCCAGTGCTGCAATGATACCGCGAGACCCACGCTCACCGGCTCCAGATTTATC
AGCAATAAACCAGCCAGCCGGAAGGGCCGAGCGCAGAAGTGGTCCTGCAACTTTATCCGCCTCCATCCAG
TCTATTAATTGTTGCCGGGAAGCTAGAGTAAGTAGTTCGCCAGTTAATAGTTTGCGCAACGTTGTTGCCA
TTGCTACAGGCATCGTGGTGTCACGCTCGTCGTTTGGTATGGCTTCATTCAGCTCCGGTTCCCAACGATC
AAGGCGAGTTACATGATCCCCCATGTTGTGCAAAAAAGCGGTTAGCTCCTTCGGTCCTCCGATCGTTGTC
AGAAGTAAGTTGGCCGCAGTGTTATCACTCATGGTTATGGCAGCACTGCATAATTCTCTTACTGTCATGC
CATCCGTAAGATGCTTTTCTGTGACTGGTGAGTGACTCTAGAGGATCCCCAGATCACGCATCTTCCCGAC
AACGCAGACCGTTCCGTGGCAAAGCAAAAGTTCAAAATCACCAACTGGTCCGGGGGGGGGGGAAAGCCAC
GTTGTGTCTCAAAATCTCTGATGTTACATTGCACAAGATAAAAATATATCATCATGAACAATAAAACTGT
CTGCTTACATAAACAGTAATACAAGGGGTGTTATGAGCCATATTCAACGGGAAACGTCTTGCTCGAGGCC
GCGATTAAATTCCAACATGGATGCTGATTTATATGGGTATAAATGGGCTCGCGATAATGTCGGGCAATCA
GGTGCGACAATCTATCGATTGTATGGGAAGCCCGATGCGCCAGAGTTGTTTCTGAAACATGGCAAAGGTA
GCGTTGCCAATGATGTTACAGATGAGATGGTCAGACTAAACTGGCTGACGGAATTTATGCCTCTTCCGAC
CATCAAGCATTTTATCCGTACTCCTGATGATGCATGGTTACTCACCACTGCGATCCCCGGGAAAACAGCA
TTCCAGGTATTAGAAGAATATCCTGATTCAGGTGAAAATATTGTTGATGCGCTGGCAGTGTTCCTGCGCC
GGTTGCATTCGATTCCTGTTTGTAATTGTCCTTTTAACAGCGATCGCGTATTTCGTCTCGCTCAGGCGCA
ATCACGAATGAATAACGGTTTGGTTGATGCGAGTGATTTTGATGACGAGCGTAATGGCTGGCCTGTTGAA
CAAGTCTGGAAAGAAATGCATAAGCTTTTGCCATTCTCACCGGATTCAGTCGTCACTCATGGTGATTTCT
CACTTGATAACCTTATTTTTGACGAGGGGAAATTAATAGGTTGTATTGATGTTGGACGAGTCGGAATCGC
AGACCGATACCAGGATCTTGCCATCCTATGGAACTGCCTCGGTGAGTTTTCTCCTTCATTACAGAAACGG
CTTTTTCAAAAATATGGTATTGATAATCCTGATATGAATAAATTGCAGTTTCATTTGATGCTCGATGAGT
TTTTCTAATCAGAATTGGTTAATTGGTTGTAACACTGGCGGGTACCGAGCTCGAATTCCCACAACATCAG
CAAGGAGAAAGGGGCTACCGGCGAACCAGCAGCCCCTTTATAAAGGCGCTTCAGTAGTCAGACCAGCATC
AGTCCTGAAAAGGCGGGCCTGCGCCCGCCTCCAGGTTGCTACTTACCGGATTCGTAAGCCATGAAAGCCG
CCACCTCCCTGTGTCCGTCTCTGTAACGAATCTCGCACAGCGATTTTCGTGTCAGATAAGTGAATATCAA
CAGTGTGAGACACACGATCAACACACACCAGACAAGGGAACTTCGTGGTAGTTTCATGGCCTTCTTCTCC
TTGCGCAAAGCGCGGTAAGAGGCTATCCTGATGTGGACTAGACATAGGGATGCCTCGTGGTGGTTAATGA
AAATTAACTTACTACGGGGCTATCTTCTTTCTGCCACACAACACGGCAACAAACCACCTTCACGTCATGA
GGCAGAAAGCCTCAAGCGCCGGGCACATCATAGCCCATATACCTGCACGCTGACCACACTCACTTTCCCT
GAAAATAATCCGCTCATTCAGACCGTTCACGGGAAATCCGTGTGATTGTTGCCGCATCACGCTGCCTCCC
GGAGTTTGTTCGGCCGGATCCTCTAGAGTCACTCAACCAAGTCATTCTGAGAATAGTGTATGCGGCGACC
GAGTTGCTCTTGCCCGGCGTCAATACGGGATAATACCGCGCCACATAGCAGAACTTTAAAAGTGCTCATC
ATTGGAAAACGTTCTTCGGGGCGAAAACTCTCAAGGATCTTACCGCTGTTGAGATCCAGTTCGATGTAAC
CCACTCGTGCACCCAACTGATCTTCAGCATCTTTTACTTTCACCAGCGTTTCTGGGTGAGCAAAAACAGG
AAGGCAAAATGCCGCAAAAAAGGGAATAAGGGCGACACGGAAATGTTGAATACTCATACTCTTCCTTTTT
CAATATTATTGAAGCATTTATCAGGGTTATTGTCTCATGAGCGGATACATATTTGAATGTATTTAGAAAA
ATAAACAAATAGGGGTTCCGCGCACATTTCCCCGAAAAGTGCCACCTGACGTGAGGTTCTTGCAGGTCGG
AAGCATAAAGTGTAAAGCCTGGGGTGCCTAATGAGTGAGCTAACTTACATTAATTGCGTTGCGCTCACTG
CCCGCTTTCCAGTCGGGAAACCTGTCGTGCCAGCTGCATTAATGAATCGGCCAACGCGCGGGGAGAGGCG
GTTTGCGTATTGGGCGCCAGGGTGGTTTTTCTTTTCACCAGTGAGACGGGCAACAGCTGATTGCCCTTCA
CCGCCTGGCCCTGAGAGAGTTGCAGCAAGCGGTCCACGCTGGTTTGCCCCAGCAGGCGAAAATCCTGTTT
GATGGTGGTTAACGGCGGGATATAACATGAGCTGTCTTCGGTATCGTCGTATCCCACTACCGAGATATCC
GCACCAACGCGCAGCCCGGACTCGGTAATGGCGCGCATTGCGCCCAGCGCCATCTGATCGTTGGCAACCA
GCATCGCAGTGGGAACGATGCCCTCATTCAGCATTTGCATGGTTTGTTGAAAACCGGACATGGCACTCCA
GTCGCCTTCCCGTTCCGCTATCGGCTGAATTTGATTGCGAGTGAGATATTTATGCCAGCCAGCCAGACGC
AGACGCGCCGAGACAGAACTTAATGGGCCCGCTAACAGCGCGATTTGCTGGTGACCCAATGCGACCAGAT
GCTCCACGCCCAGTCGCGTACCGTCTTCATGGGAGAAAATAATACTGTTGATGGGTGTCTGGTCAGAGAC
ATCAAGAAATAACGCCGGAACATTAGTGCAGGCAGCTTCCACAGCAATGGCATCCTGGTCATCCAGCGGA
TAGTTAATGATCAGCCCACTGACGCGTTGCGCGAGAAGATTGTGCACCGCCGCTTTACAGGCTTCGACGC
CGCTTCGTTCTACCATCGACACCACCACGCTGGCACCCAGTTGATCGGCGCGAGATTTAATCGCCGCGAC
AATTTGCGACGGCGCGTGCAGGGCCAGACTGGAGGTGGCAACGCCAATCAGCAACGACTGTTTGCCCGCC
AGTTGTTGTGCCACGCGGTTGGGAATGTAATTCAGCTCCGCCATCGCCGCTTCCACTTTTTCCCGCGTTT
TCGCAGAAACGTGGCTGGCCTGGTTCACCACGCGGGAAACGGTCTGATAAGAGACACCGGCATACTCTGC
GACATCGTATAACGTTACTGGTTTCACATTCACCACCCTGAATTGACTCTCTTCCGGGCGCTATCATGCC
ATACCGCGAAAGGTTTTGCACCACCTAGGTCATTAGCCTCCAATCTTATAGTGAAACTCCGCAAACTTCG
TTTCCTCAATATTGGGAATACTCGATAACTTTTGTTCAGCTTTTTCATAAAAAGAAATTGCTTTAACATA
ATTTTTTTTAAAAAACTCATAATCCCCTGCAAACAATTCAAAATAAAAATTTATTAAAAGATCATGACTT
CCCTTACTTAACATATTAACGACATCACCCATAGATGCCTCTTGATCAAAACAAAGGCTATGACGATGAT
CCAGTAGAATAAAATAATCAACCAGGTCCTTATTATCTTCAGCCTGACTTAACAATTGCTTTATTTCAGT
TCTTTTCTCTATAGACTCATGAACCTTCTCCTGCATAATATAGTCATGCCATTTATTCAACAGATTGCCT
ACATAGGGAGACGGTACTTTTTTTACTTTGGACAACATACACTTCCCTCCAGCTATTCAAAAACAAAACT
AGTCCTAATACTTATCGGCATCATCAAACATTTTAAAACACAGAACATTTAGTACATAGTGCTTAATGTT
CAAATCTCATTTTGATGCTCTGAACCCAAGCATGTACTGATATCATACTAAACGGCTCAAACACAATCTA
TACAAGTTTTTAAGATAGGCCAAAGGGAATAACAGTATACGTTAGTGAAATCCCACAGGAAAAATATATT
AAAATACTAATGTTCTATCAAACGAACAACCCTTAAAAAGGAACTTAAAACCTCTGGGTTTTAAGGAAAT
TCGCATTTATTTAGTGTTTTTCTCTTGACTTTGAGAACTTGAAACTAGCAGAATAGCTGACTGTTCTAGG
AAACAGGGCGAATTTCGATTGCCTATGTCTGTCGCGCAAAAAATAAAAACGGACAGACATAGGCAATCGA
TCAGGATTTGAAACTAGCGTCATAGAGACGTCTGAGGTTTCCAGCTCTGCCTTGCTATCGCCAGGCTTTC
GCCTGCCATGACCTTTTTACATACAATGCTTGTCCTGTATGCAACTTCTATGGGGTTTGTCTCGTGTTCT
CTCACACGGTCACACTCAATTGTGTGCCGCTGCATAGAAGCTTGGCCATAGTTGCCCGCACCGTAGTGCG
CCAAGCAACCTAGTGGTTTATCCACATTCTCCGGACCGTTAATGGCCGTCCTCGCCATTCACCACAAGCG
CAGCAAGGAACGCTTATTGTGGTATATCCCCGGGTTTGCGGTGGACGGGGCAACTCCTGACGTCAGTTTA
TTTTACACCCCTTAACGGCAGCTGGGTGACAAACAAAAAACGACAGAAAACCACGGTTTGATACCCTCCA
AACAGTGGTTTTCTGTCGTCCAAAAATAGCCGAAAAGTGTTGACGTATACACTTGTTTTCGGTAAAATGA
AGACATAACTTAAACATTGTAAGTGAGGGCTTACAAACCAAGTGTTCGATGCTGCAACATCGGACACTTT
TTATTTGTCATTCTTTATTTGTATTCAATTTTGCAAATAGCTCGCAAACAAAATATGTATCATCAAATCT
ATTAACCTTGTTGTCTGCAAACAACAGGGTTTTTTGTTGTTTATTTAGAATAACTAGAACCAGAATTCAA
TGCCAAAACTTTCACATTGACTTAACTTGACTTTATCTTACACGATTTTTTTTTTGACGTAAAGCCCCGG
GCCTGAAATCACTTTTCTCTACTGATTTCACTGATTTCATTTTTATTATATAATCCTCAAATAGCCTGTA
TTCACTGATTTTAAATGTGATTTCATTTTATTGACTTTAGTGATATAAGATGCTAGTATTGAGGAAAGTG
AAATCAAAGGAGAGAATAAAAATATGAATATTTCTCGTATGAACGTGGACTTTGGAAACAGTATGTACAT
GAATTTAATTGATGGTTATTTTTTTGAATTGCCTACAAATGTAGTAGAGATATCTAAAGAAGCTGCTGAA
GGAAAATTTACGAGTATCGTTGAAGATCCGGCAGATTTAAAGGACCGGTTATTAGTTTCTACAGTTATTG
ATGAAACAGAGAGATATTTTCTAGTTGGTGAACTTGCTGAACCAGAAGTGTTAGGCAACCAACACATCAA
GAAGTTACATAATAAAGTAGAGTCACATATTCCATACGTAACATTTTTAGCTGCAACTGCTTATTACCAA
GCGCTAAAAGGCAAACGTGAAGATAATGAAGTTACTATTGAATACTTTCAAACAATGCTACCAATTTGGC
TTCTTAAAAAATTGGATAAGTTCAGTGAAATGCAGAAAAGGATGGCATCTAAATTTTTGGGCACTCACCA
AGTAAAGGTGCTGACATTAGGATTAGAAAAAGAGCTTACTATAAAAGTGGAAGATGCAGCGTGCAGGATC
GAATCTGAAGTAGCAAGATGGGCAATAAAGAAAAACTTTGACCTAGAAGATAAAGACTATGCCGAACAAT
TTAAAAATTATGACGTAGTTTTTTGTGATTTAGGTGGCGGAACAGATGATCTAGTATTACTACCAGCTGG
ATTAAAACCGCCAAAAAGTCGTGATTCTTTTGTTTCTAATACCGAAGCACCGTTTTTAGCGCACTTAGAA
AAATTGAGAAAAGAAAAACTCCTAGAGCACTTTGATAGCGTTAGGGAGCTTGAAAAGTTTATATACTCAA
ATATTGGAAAAACTAAGATGGAACGAAGAGACGGGAATACCGGTCAGAAATTTGATTTAACTGATATCAT
CAAAAAATCTCTTAAAGAATACACAGAAATCAAAATAGCCCAAGCTGAAAATACGTTCCCTGCACCAAAA
GATAAGGTTTACAAATACCTTTATTTTGGCGGTGTTGGCGAGGTGCTTGAAGAATCAATTAGTGTGGTTA
CTGAAGAGAGATATGGCCGTGATATTTCTGAATCAAATCATATAGTTGCTGAGGATGCAAGACTGCTCAA
CTTATATGGCCTTGAAGTTTTAAGCCGCGCTGAACAAGTAAAGAAACAGGCAAATGAAAAAGAGGCACAA
TCAATTTAGGTGATTAGAAATGGGGAAAAACAAAAGAATTCCACTCTTTAATGTCCGAACAACACAAATG
TCTGATGAAATGTACGATTTTGTTTTAGAGCAGATTAGTACATTCAGTAAAGGTAAGAGTAAGGGTACCT
TTAGAGAGTATGCCTTTCAGCTCATAGAAAGGGACATGCAACAACAGAAAGAGGAACAGCAGAATAGAGA
AAAAGATCGTCATGTTCATGATGAATTAATTGCCATGAGAGAAGAAATGAAGAAAGAATTTCGTGATTTG
AGGAAGAAAATTGATCAGGGATCGATCTACGTAGAACACAAAACAGCTGATCCAAAGTCAGCTTCAGAAA
CGATTGAAGAAGGTCAGTTAATCACTGAAAAAATCACTGGAACTATTGAAGAAGAATACGACTATGATTT
TTAAGAGCCTGGATTAATCTAGGCTCTTTTTTTATGCCATTTAAGGGAGGATTGCATGACAAACTTTTTT
TAGTTGCAACACAGACGCCCTGAGCAACGCTAGGCGGCGGATTTGTCCTACTCAGGAGAGCGTTCACCGA
CAAACAACAGATAAAACGAAAGGCCCAGTCTTTCGACTGAGCCTTTCGTTTTATTTGATGCCTGGCAGTT
CCCTACTCTCGCATGGGGAGACCCCACACTACCATCGGCGCTACGGCGTTTCACTTCTGAGTTCGGCATG
GGGTCAGGTGGGACCACCGCGCTACTGCCGCCAGGCAAATTCTGTTTTATCAGACCGCTTCTGCGTTCTG
ATTTAATCTGTATCAGGCTGAAAATCTTCTCTCATCCGCCAAAACAGGGAATTTATGCGGTGTGAAATAC
CGCACAGATGCGTAAGGAGAAAATACCGCATCAGGCGCCATTCGCCATTCAGGCTGCAAATAGTACATAA
TGGATTTCCTTACGCGAAATACGGGCAGACATGGCCTGCCCGGTTATTATTATTTTTGACACCAGACCAA
CTGGTAATGGTAGCGACCGGCGCTCAGCTGTAATTCCGCCGATACTGACGGGCTCCAGGAGTCGTCGCCA
CCAATCCCCATATGGAAACCGTCGATATTCAGCCATGTGCCTTCTTCCGCGTGCAGCAGATGGCGATGGC
TGGTTTCCATCAGTTGCTGTTGACTGTAGCGGCTGATGTTGAACTGGAAGTCGCCGCGCCACTGGTGTGG
GCCATAATTCAATTCGCGCGTCCCGCAGCGCAGACCGTTTTCGCTCGGGAAGACGTACGGGGTATACATG
TCTGACAATGGCAGATCCCAGCGGTCAAAACAGGCGGCAGTAAGGCGGTCGGGATAGTTTTCTTGCGGCC
CTAATCCGAGCCAGTTTACCCGCTCTGCTACCTGCGCCAGCTGGCAGTTCAGGCCAATCCGCGCCGGATG
CGGTGTATCGCTCGCCACTTCAACATCAACGGTAATCGCCATTTGACCACTACCATCAATCCGGTAGGTT
TTCCGGCTGATAAATAAGGTTTTCCCCTGATGCTGCCACGCGTGAGCGGTCGTAATCAGCACCGCATCAG
CAAGTGTATCTGCCGTGCACTGCAACAACGCTGCTTCGGCCTGGTAATGGCCCGCCGCCTTCCAGCGTTC
GACCCAGGCGTTAGGGTCAATGCGGGTCGCTTCACTTACGCCAATGTCGTTATCCAGCGGTGCACGGGTG
AACTGATCGCGCAGCGGCGTCAGCAGTTGTTTTTTATCGCCAATCCACATCTGTGAAAGAAAGCCTGACT
GGCGGTTAAATTGCCAACGCTTATTACCCAGCTCGATGCAAAAATCCATTTCGCTGGTGGTCAGATGCGG
GATGGCGTGGGACGCGGCGGGGAGCGTCACACTGAGGTTTTCCGCCAGACGCCACTGCTGCCAGGCGCTG
ATGTGCCCGGCTTCTGACCATGCGGTCGCGTTCGGTTGCACTACGCGTACTGTGAGCCAGAGTTGCCCGG
CGCTCTCCGGCTGCGGTAGTTCAGGCAGTTCAATCAACTGTTTACCTTGTGGAGCGACATCCAGAGGCAC
TTCACCGCTTGCCAGCGGCTTACCATCCAGCGCCACCATCCAGTGCAGGAGCTCGTTATCGCTATGACGG
AACAGGTATTCGCTGGTCACTTCGATGGTTTGCCCGGATAAACGGAACTGGAAAAACTGCTGCTGGTGTT
TTGCTTCCGTCAGCGCTGGATGCGGCGTGCGGTCGGCAAAGACCAGACCGTTCATACAGAACTGGCGATC
GTTCGGCGTATCGCCAAAATCACCGCCGTAAGCCGACCACGGGTTGCCGTTTTCATCATATTTAATCAGC
GACTGATCCACCCAGTCCCAGACGAAGCCGCCCTGTAAACGGGGATACTGACGAAACGCCTGCCAGTATT
TAGCGAAACCGCCAAGACTGTTACCCATCGCGTGGGCGTATTCGCAAAGGATCAGCGGGCGCGTCTCTCC
AGGTAGCGAAAGCCATTTTTTGATGGACCATTTCGGCACAGCCGGGAAGGGCTGGTCTTCATCCACGCGC
GCGTACATCGGGCAAATAATATCGGTGGCCGTGGTGTCGGCTCCGCCGCCTTCATACTGCACCGGGCGGG
AAGGATCGACAGATTTGATCCAGCGATACAGCGCGTCGTGATTAGCGCCGTGGCCTGATTCATTCCCCAG
CGACCAGATGATCACACTCGGGTGATTACGATCGCGCTGCACCATTCGCGTTACGCGTTCGCTCATCGCC
GGTAGCCAGCGCGGATCATCGGTCAGACGATTCATTGGCACCATGCCGTGGGTTTCAATATTGGCTTCAT
CCACCACATACAGGCCGTAGCGGTCGCACAGCGTGTACCACAGCGGATGGTTCGGATAATGCGAACAGCG
CACGGCGTTAAAGTTGTTCTGCTTCATCAGCAGGATATCCTGCACCATCGTCTGCTCATCCATGACCTGA
CCATGCAGAGGATGATGCTCGTGACGGTTAACGCCTCGAATCAGCAACGGCTTGCCGTTCAGCAGCAGCA
GACCATTTTCAATCCGCACCTCGCGGAAACCGACATCGCAGGCTTCTGCTTCAATCAGCGTGCCGTCGGC
GGTGTGCAGTTCAACCACCGCACGATAGAGATTCGGGATTTCGGCGCTCCACAGTTTCGGGTTTTCGACG
TTCAGACGTAGTGTGACGCGATCGGCATAACCACCACGCTCATCGATAATTTCACCGCCGAAAGGCGCGG
TGCCGCTGGCGACCTGCGTTTCACCCTGCCATAAAGAAACTGTTACCCGTAGGTAGTCACGCAACTCGCC
GCACATCTGAACTTCAGCCTCCAGTACAGCGCGGCTGAAATCATCATTAAAGCGAGTGGCAACATGGAAA
TCGCTGATTTGTGTAGTCGGTTTATGCAGCAACGAGACGTCACGGAAAATGCCGCTCATCCGCCACATAT
CCTGATCTTCCAGATAACTGCCGTCACTCCAGCGCAGCACCATCACCGCGAGGCGGTTTTCTCCGGCGCG
TAAAAATGCGCTCAGGTCAAATTCAGACGGCAAACGACTGTCCTGGCCGTAACCGACCCAGCGCCCGTTG
CACCACAGATGAAACGCCGAGTTAACGCCATCAAAAATAATTCGCGTCTGGCCTTCCTGTAGCCAGCTTT
CATCAACATTAAATGTGAGCGAGTAACAACCCGTCGGATTCTCCGTGGGAACAAACGGCGGATTGACCGT
AATGGGATAGGTCACGTTGGTGTAGATGGGCGCATCGTAACCGTGCATCTGCCAGTTTGAGGGGACGACG
ACAGTATCGGCCTCAGGAAGATCGCACTCCAGCCAGCTTTCCGGCACCGCTTCTGGTGCCGGAAACCAGG
CAAAGCGCCATTCGCCATTCAGGCTGCGCAACTGTTGGGAAGGGCGATCGGTGCGGGCCTCTTCGCTATT
ACGCCAGCTGGCGAAAGGGGGATGTGCTGCAAGGCGATTAAGTTGGGTAACGCCAGGGTTTTCCCAGTCA
CGACGTTGTAAAACGACGGGATCCCCGGGTACCGAGCTCGAATTCGTAATCAAATTCATCGCTGTTTCCT
GTGTGAAATTGTTATCCGCTCACAATTCCACA
