>Addgene plasmid #69360 | pTKW106alp7A | addgene partial sequence | sequence record 129174 | pTac-F 5'-cggctcgtataatgtgtgga-3'
ATGAATTTGATTACGAATTCGAGCTCGGTACCCGGGGATCCCGTCGTTTTACAACGTCGTGACTGGGAAA
ACCCTGGCGTTACCCAACTTAATCGCCTTGCAGCACATCCCCCTTTCGCCAGCTGGCGTAATAGCGAAGA
GGCCCGCACCGATCGCCCTTCCCAACAGTTGCGCAGCCTGAATGGCGAATGGCGCTTTGCCTGGTTTCCG
GCACCAGAAGCGGTGCCGGAAAGCTGGCTGGAGTGCGATCTTCCTGAGGCCGATACTGTCGTCGTCCCCT
CAAACTGGCAGATGCACGGTTACGATGCGCCCATCTACACCAACGTGACCTATCCCATTACGGTCAATCC
GCCGTTTGTTCCCACGGAGAATCCGACGGGTTGTTACTCGCTCACATTTAATGTTGATGAAAGCTGGCTA
CAGGAAGGCCAGACGCGAATTATTTTTGATGGCGTTAACTCGGCGTTTCATCTGTGGTGCAACGGGCGCT
GGGTCGGTTACGGCCAGGACAGTCGTTTGCCGTCTGAATTTGACCTGAGCGCATTTTTACGCGCCGGAGA
AAACCGCCTCGCGGTGATGGTGCTGCGCTGGAGTGACGGCAGTTATCTGGAAGATCAGGATATGTGGCGG
ATGAGCGGCATTTTCCGTGACGTCTCGTTGCTGCATAAACCGACTACACAAATCAGCGATTTCCATGTTG
CCACTCGCTTTAATGATGATTTCAGCCGCGCTGTACTGGAGGCTGAAGTTCAGATGTGCGGCGAGTTGCG
TGACTACCTACGGGTAACAGTTTCT
