>Addgene plasmid #69360 | pTKW106alp7A | addgene partial sequence | sequence record 129175 | LacI-R 5'-GGCATACTCTGCGACATCGT-3'
GACTCTCTTCCGGGCGCTATCATGCCATACCGCGAAAGGTTTTGCACCACCTAGGTCATTAGCCTCCAAT
CTTATAGTGAAACTCCGCAAACTTCGTTTCCTCAATATTGGGAATACTCGATAACTTTTGTTCAGCTTTT
TCATAAAAAGAAATTGCTTTAACATAATTTTTTTTAAAAAACTCATAATCCCCTGCAAACAATTCAAAAT
AAAAATTTATTAAAAGATCATGACTTCCCTTACTTAACATATTAACGACATCACCCATAGATGCCTCTTG
ATCAAAACAAAGGCTATGACGATGATCCAGTAGAATAAAATAATCAACCAGGTCCTTATTATCTTCAGCC
TGACTTAACAATTGCTTTATTTCAGTTCTTTTCTCTATAGACTCATGAACCTTCTCCTGCATAATATAGT
CATGCCATTTATTCAACAGATTGCCTACATAGGGAGACGGTACTTTTTTTACTTTGGACAACATACACTT
CCCTCCAGCTATTCAAAAACAAAACTAGTCCTAATACTTATCGGCATCATCAAACATTTTAAAACACAGA
ACATTTAGTACATAGTGCTTAATGTTCAAATCTCATTTTGATGCTCTGAACCCAAGCATGTACTGATATC
ATACTAAACGGCTCAAACACAATCTATACAAGTTTTTAAGATAGGCCAAAGGGAATAACAGTATACGTTA
GTGAAATCCCACAGGAAAAATATATTAAAATACTAATGTTCTATCAAACGAACAACCCTTAAAAAGGAAC
TTAAAACCTCTGGGTTTTAAGGAAATTCGCATTT
